Addgene plasmid #180669: pMYT016
Purpose: Encodes Z3EV as a Type 3 part to be used in the Dueber YTK and Ellis MYT systems
Depositing lab: Tom Ellis. Depositing organization: Imperial College London. Publication: A Multiplex MoClo Toolkit for Extensive and Flexible Engineering of Saccharomyces cerevisiae. Shaw WM, Khalil AS, Ellis T. ACS Synth Biol. 2023 Nov 6. doi: 10.1021/acssynbio.3c00423. PubMed 37930278.
Backbone
  Vector backbone: pYTK001
  Backbone manufacturer: John Dueber
  Vector type: Synthetic Biology
Growth in bacteria
  Bacterial resistance: Chloramphenicol, 25 μg/mL
  Growth temperature: 37°C
  Growth strain: DH5alpha
  Copy number: High Copy
Gene/Insert
  Gene/Insert name: Z3EV
  Species: Synthetic
  Cloning method: Restriction Enzyme; 5′ cloning site Unknown (unknown if destroyed)
Terms and licenses: Academic/Nonprofit Terms; Industry Terms: Not Available to Industry
How to cite: pMYT016 was a gift from Tom Ellis (Addgene plasmid # 180669 ; http://n2t.net/addgene:180669 ; RRID:Addgene_180669)
