[The description below was written by a language model from this plasmid's Addgene catalogue record and pLannotate feature annotations shown in this document.]
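Description:
pMYT016 is a synthetic-biology part plasmid of about 3.1 kb built in the pYTK001 part-entry backbone. It stores the Z3EV coding sequence as a Type 3 part for the yeast MoClo toolkit (YTK) and its multiplex extension (MYT) for engineering Saccharomyces cerevisiae. In this Golden Gate hierarchy, Type 3 is the coding-sequence position, so the plasmid carries no yeast promoter, terminator, selection marker or replication origin of its own. Those are supplied by other parts when a transcription unit is assembled. The plasmid itself is only maintained in E. coli, using a high-copy ColE1/pUC-type origin and a chloramphenicol acetyltransferase gene driven by its native cat promoter, with a lambda t0 terminator downstream of the resistance cassette.

The annotated insert reflects the three-module architecture of Z3EV, a synthetic transcription factor. An EGR1 (Zif268-type) zinc-finger fragment provides DNA binding, though the annotation tool detects only a short stretch of it. This is followed by a fragment of the human estrogen receptor ESR1, consistent with its ligand-binding domain, and then by a fragment of the herpes simplex virus VP16 activation domain at the C-terminus. In chimeric activators of this design, the receptor domain keeps the protein inactive until an estrogen such as β-estradiol is added. The factor can then bind promoters containing the matching zinc-finger sites and activate transcription through VP16.

The record gives the purpose only as providing Z3EV in Type 3 format. In practice, this lets users combine it with toolkit promoters and terminators of their choice to build hormone-inducible expression systems in yeast. The cloning sites flanking the part are not specified in the record.
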