Features (pLannotate 1.2.2; 7 found; start..end, strand, type, name):
     43..132     +  CDS            EGR1 (fragment): EGR1_SERCA - Also known as ZENK From Serinus canaria (Island canary) (Fringilla canaria).
    313..1203    +  CDS            ESR1 (fragment): ESR1_HUMAN - Also known as ESR, NR3A1. Experimental evidence at protein level: Swiss-Prot protein existence level 1. [Isoform 3]: Involved in activation of NOS3 and endothelial nitric oxide production (PubMed:21937726). Isoforms lacking one or several functional domains are thought to modulate transcriptional activity by competitive ligand or DNA binding and/or heterodimerization with the full-length receptor (PubMed:10970861). Binds to ERE and inhibits isoform 1 (PubMed:10970861). From Homo sapiens (Human).
   1171..1407    +  CDS            VP16_HHV11 (fragment): Experimental evidence at protein level: Swiss-Prot protein existence level 1. May play a role in the aggregation of tegument proteins around nucleocapsids during virus morphogenesis. From Human herpesvirus 1 (strain 17) (HHV-1) (Human herpes simplex virus 1).
   1427..1461    -  terminator     lambda t0 terminator: minimal transcription terminator from phage lambda (Scholtissek and Grosse, 1987)
   1535..2191    -  CDS            cat: CAT_ECOLX - Experimental evidence at protein level: Swiss-Prot protein existence level 1. This enzyme is an effector of chloramphenicol resistance in bacteria. From Escherichia coli. This protein is used as a marker in many commonly used cloning vectors, such as pACYC184.
   2192..2289    -  promoter       cat promoter: promoter of the E. coli cat gene encoding chloramphenicol acetyltransferase
   2373..2961    +  rep_origin     ori: high-copy-number ColE1/pMB1/pBR322/pUC origin of replication
>Addgene plasmid #180669 | pMYT016 | addgene full sequence | sequence record 369326 | Addgene NGS Result
AGTCGGTCTCATATGCGTCCATACGCTTGTCCAGTTGAATCTTGTGATAGAAGATTCTCCAGGTCTGACG
AATTGACCAGACATATTAGAATCCACACTGGTCAAAAGCCATTCCAGTGTAGAATCTGCATGAGAAACTT
TTCCAGATCCGATCATTTGACTACCCATATCAGAACTCATACCGGTGAAAAACCATTCGCTTGTGATATT
TGTGGTAGAAAGTTTGCCAGAAGCGACGAAAGAAAAAGACATACCAAAATCCATACAGGTGGTGGTGGTA
CTCCAGCTGCTGCTTCTACTTTGGAAGATCCATCTGCTGGTGATATGAGAGCTGCTAATTTGTGGCCATC
TCCATTGATGATTAAGAGGTCTAAGAAGAACTCCTTGGCTTTGTCTTTGACTGCTGATCAAATGGTTTCT
GCTTTGTTGGATGCTGAACCACCAATCTTGTATTCTGAATACGATCCAACTAGGCCATTCTCTGAAGCTT
CTATGATGGGTTTGTTGACTAACTTGGCTGATAGAGAATTGGTCCACATGATTAACTGGGCTAAAAGAGT
TCCAGGTTTCGTTGATTTGACCTTGCATGATCAAGTTCACTTGTTGGAATGTGCCTGGTTGGAAATTTTG
ATGATTGGTTTGGTTTGGAGGTCCATGGAACATCCAGTTAAGTTGTTGTTTGCTCCCAACTTGTTGTTGG
ACAGAAATCAAGGTAAATGCGTTGAAGGTATGGTCGAAATCTTCGATATGTTGTTGGCTACCTCTTCCAG
ATTCAGAATGATGAACTTGCAGGGTGAAGAATTTGTCTGCTTGAAGTCCATTATCTTGTTGAACTCTGGT
GTCTACACCTTCTTGTCCTCTACTTTGAAATCCTTGGAAGAAAAGGATCACATCCACAGAGTTTTGGATA
AGATTACCGATACCTTGATCCATTTGATGGCTAAAGCTGGTTTGACGTTGCAACAACAACATCAAAGATT
GGCCCAACTGCTGTTGATTTTGTCTCATATTAGACACATGAGCAACAAAGGCATGGAACACTTGTACTCT
ATGAAGTGCAAAAACGTTGTTCCCTTGTACGACTTGTTGCTGGAAATGTTAGATGCCCATAGATTGCATG
CTCCAACTTCAAGAGGTGGTGCTTCTGTTGAAGAAACTGATCAATCTCATTTGGCTACTGCTGGTTCAAC
TTCTTCTGGTTCTGAATTGCATTTGGATGGTGAAGATGTTGCTATGGCTCATGCTGATGCTTTGGATGAT
TTTGACTTGGATATGTTAGGTGATGGTGATTCACCAGGTCCAGGTTTTACTCCTCATGATTCTGCTCCAT
ACGGTGCTTTAGATATGGCTGATTTCGAATTTGAACAGATGTTCACTGATGCCTTGGGTATTGATGAATA
TGGTGGTGGATCCTGAGACCAGACCAATAAAAAACGCCCGGCGGCAACCGAGCGTTCTGAACAAATCCAG
ATGGAGTTCTGAGGTCATTACTGGATCTATCAACAGGAGTCCAAGCGAGCTCGATATCAAATTACGCCCC
GCCCTGCCACTCATCGCAGTACTGTTGTAATTCATTAAGCATTCTGCCGACATGGAAGCCATCACAAACG
GCATGATGAACCTGAATCGCCAGCGGCATCAGCACCTTGTCGCCTTGCGTATAATATTTGCCCATGGTGA
AAACGGGGGCGAAGAAGTTGTCCATATTGGCCACGTTTAAATCAAAACTGGTGAAACTCACCCAGGGATT
GGCTGAAACGAAAAACATATTCTCAATAAACCCTTTAGGGAAATAGGCCAGGTTTTCACCGTAACACGCC
ACATCTTGCGAATATATGTGTAGAAACTGCCGGAAATCGTCGTGGTATTCACTCCAGAGCGATGAAAACG
TTTCAGTTTGCTCATGGAAAACGGTGTAACAAGGGTGAACACTATCCCATATCACCAGCTCACCGTCTTT
CATTGCCATACGAAATTCCGGATGAGCATTCATCAGGCGGGCAAGAATGTGAATAAAGGCCGGATAAAAC
TTGTGCTTATTTTTCTTTACGGTCTTTAAAAAGGCCGTAATATCCAGCTGAACGGTCTGGTTATAGGTAC
ATTGAGCAACTGACTGAAATGCCTCAAAATGTTCTTTACGATGCCATTGGGATATATCAACGGTGGTATA
TCCAGTGATTTTTTTCTCCATTTTAGCTTCCTTAGCTCCTGAAAATCTCGATAACTCAAAAAATACGCCC
GGTAGTGATCTTATTTCATTATGGTGAAAGTTGGAACCTCTTACGTGCCCGATCAATCATGACCAAAATC
CCTTAACGTGAGTTTTCGTTCCACTGAGCGTCAGACCCCGTAGAAAAGATCAAAGGATCTTCTTGAGATC
CTTTTTTTCTGCGCGTAATCTGCTGCTTGCAAACAAAAAAACCACCGCTACCAGCGGTGGTTTGTTTGCC
GGATCAAGAGCTACCAACTCTTTTTCCGAAGGTAACTGGCTTCAGCAGAGCGCAGATACCAAATACTGTT
CTTCTAGTGTAGCCGTAGTTAGGCCACCACTTCAAGAACTCTGTAGCACCGCCTACATACCTCGCTCTGC
TAATCCTGTTACCAGTGGCTGCTGCCAGTGGCGATAAGTCGTGTCTTACCGGGTTGGACTCAAGACGATA
GTTACCGGATAAGGCGCAGCGGTCGGGCTGAACGGGGGGTTCGTGCACACAGCCCAGCTTGGAGCGAACG
ACCTACACCGAACTGAGATACCTACAGCGTGAGCTATGAGAAAGCGCCACGCTTCCCGAAGGGAGAAAGG
CGGACAGGTATCCGGTAAGCGGCAGGGTCGGAACAGGAGAGCGCACGAGGGAGCTTCCAGGGGGAAACGC
CTGGTATCTTTATAGTCCTGTCGGGTTTCGCCACCTCTGACTTGAGCGTCGATTTTTGTGATGCTCGTCA
GGGGGGCGGAGCCTATGGAAAAACGCCAGCAACGCGGCCTTTTTACGGTTCCTGGCCTTTTGCTGGCCTT
TTGCTCACATGTTCTTTCCTGCGTTATCCCCTGATTCTGTGGATAACCGT
